Addgene plasmid #238911: EGFP-fLIN28A
Purpose: Contains EGFP-fLIN28A fluorogenic protein
Depositing lab: Jian-Hui Jiang. Depositing organization: Hunan University. Publication: Fluorogenic Interacting Protein Stabilization for Orthogonal RNA Imaging. Zhou WJ, Wu MY, Shao XJ, Tang LJ, Wang F, Jiang JH. Angew Chem Int Ed Engl. 2025 Apr 10:e202502350. doi: 10.1002/anie.202502350. PubMed 40208703.
Backbone
  Vector backbone: pcDNA3.1
  Vector type: Mammalian Expression
Growth in bacteria
  Bacterial resistance: Ampicillin, 100 μg/mL
  Growth temperature: 37°C
  Growth strain: DH5alpha
  Copy number: High Copy
Gene/Insert
  Gene/Insert name: EGFP-fLIN28A
  Species: Synthetic
  Promoter: miniCMV (GGTAGGCGTGTACGGTGGGAGGCCTATATAAGCAGAGCT)
  Cloning method: Restriction Enzyme; 5′ cloning site MluI (not destroyed) (unknown if destroyed); 3′ cloning site EcoRI (not destroyed) (unknown if destroyed)
Terms and licenses: Academic/Nonprofit Terms; Industry Terms: Not Available to Industry
How to cite: EGFP-fLIN28A was a gift from Jian-Hui Jiang (Addgene plasmid # 238911 ; http://n2t.net/addgene:238911 ; RRID:Addgene_238911)
