[The description below was written by a language model from this plasmid's Addgene catalogue record and pLannotate feature annotations shown in this document.]
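Description:
EGFP-fLIN28A is a mammalian expression plasmid built on the pcDNA3.1 backbone, about 6.1 kb in the sequenced record. It is propagated in E. coli through a high-copy ColE1/pUC-type origin with ampicillin selection (AmpR under its own bla promoter). It also retains the usual pcDNA3.1 accessories. These are an f1 phage origin for single-stranded DNA production and an SV40 early promoter driving the neomycin phosphotransferase gene with an SV40 polyadenylation signal, which would allow G418 selection of stably transfected mammalian cells. A short ble fragment, lac promoter/operator remnants and a bom fragment are annotated, but they appear to be backbone remnants rather than working parts.

The payload is a synthetic fusion protein inserted between MluI and EcoRI sites. It is transcribed from a minimal CMV promoter instead of the full CMV enhancer/promoter, which should give comparatively low basal expression, and is terminated by the bGH polyadenylation signal. The open reading frame begins with EGFP, followed by two tandem copies of the HIV Rev nuclear export signal, which should bias the protein toward the cytoplasm. After these come two partial LIN28A segments, one matching the mouse protein and one the human protein. LIN28A is an RNA-binding protein that recognises pre-let-7 miRNAs.

The record describes the product as a "fluorogenic protein", and the associated work concerns stabilisation of interacting proteins for orthogonal RNA imaging. This suggests a reporter whose fluorescence depends on binding a cognate RNA. The record does not state how the "f" modification works, what the exact LIN28A domain boundaries are, or which RNA tag partners with the protein.
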