Features (pLannotate 1.2.2; 22 found; start..end, strand, type, name):
     28..80      -  misc_feature   bom (fragment): basis of mobility region from pBR322
    235..273     +  promoter       minimal CMV promoter: human cytomegalovirus (CMV) immediate early promoter
    309..1025    +  CDS            EGFP: EGFP is a basic (constitutively fluorescent) green fluorescent protein published in 1996, derived from Aequorea victoria. It is reported to be a rapidly-maturing weak dimer with moderate acid sensitivity.
   1056..1082    +  CDS            NES: nuclear export signal from the HIV Rev protein (Fischer et al., 1995)
   1092..1118    +  CDS            NES: nuclear export signal from the HIV Rev protein (Fischer et al., 1995)
   1140..1286    +  CDS            Lin28a (fragment): LN28A_MOUSE - Also known as Lin28, Tex17. Experimental evidence at protein level: Swiss-Prot protein existence level 1. RNA-binding protein that inhibits processing of pre-let-7 miRNAs and regulates translation of mRNAs that control developmental timing, pluripotency and metabolism (PubMed:17473174, PubMed:18604195, PubMed:18566191, PubMed:18292307, PubMed:19703396, PubMed:23102813, PubMed:24209617). Seems to recognize a common structural G-quartet (G4) feature in its miRNA and mRNA targets (PubMed:26045559). 'Translational enhancer' that drives specific mRNAs to polysomes and increases the ef
   1302..1562    +  CDS            LIN28A (fragment): LN28A_HUMAN - Also known as CSDD1, LIN28, ZCCHC1. Experimental evidence at protein level: Swiss-Prot protein existence level 1. RNA-binding protein that inhibits processing of pre-let-7 miRNAs and regulates translation of mRNAs that control developmental timing, pluripotency and metabolism (PubMed:21247876). Seems to recognize a common structural G-quartet (G4) feature in its miRNA and mRNA targets (Probable). 'Translational enhancer' that drives specific mRNAs to polysomes and increases the efficiency of protein synthesis. Its association with the translational machinery and target mRNAs resu
   1617..1635    -  promoter       SP6 promoter: promoter for bacteriophage SP6 RNA polymerase
   1661..1885    +  polyA_signal   bGH poly(A) signal: bovine growth hormone polyadenylation signal
   1889..1910    +  promoter       SV40 promoter (fragment): SV40 enhancer and early promoter
   1931..2359    +  rep_origin     f1 ori (sequence partly withheld): f1 bacteriophage origin of replication; arrow indicates direction of (+) strand synthesis
   2373..2702    +  promoter       SV40 promoter: SV40 enhancer and early promoter
   2769..3560    +  CDS            neo: KKA2_KLEPN - Also known as kan, nptII. Experimental evidence at protein level: Swiss-Prot protein existence level 1. Resistance to kanamycin, neomycin, paromomycin, ribostamycin, butirosin and gentamicin B. From Klebsiella pneumoniae.
   3584..3742    +  CDS            ble (fragment): BLE_KLEPN - Experimental evidence at protein level: Swiss-Prot protein existence level 1. Binding protein with a strong affinity to the bleomycin family of antibiotics. Binds to CL990; an antimitotic-antibiotic compound. From Klebsiella pneumoniae.
   3737..3858    +  polyA_signal   SV40 poly(A) signal: SV40 polyadenylation signal
   3931..3947    -  protein_bind   lac operator: The lac repressor binds to the lac operator to inhibit transcription in E. coli. This inhibition can be relieved by adding lactose or isopropyl-β-D-thiogalactopyranoside (IPTG). lac repressor encoded by lacI
   3955..3985    -  promoter       lac promoter: promoter for the E. coli lac operon
   4000..4021    -  protein_bind   CAP binding site: CAP binding activates transcription in the presence of cAMP. E. coli catabolite activator protein
   4034..4126    -  CDS            lacI (fragment): lac repressor; lacI; The lac repressor binds to the lac operator to inhibit transcription in E. coli. This inhibition can be relieved by adding lactose or isopropyl-β-D-thiogalactopyranoside (IPTG).
   4309..4897    -  rep_origin     ori: high-copy-number ColE1/pMB1/pBR322/pUC origin of replication
   5068..5928    -  CDS            AmpR: β-lactamase; bla; confers resistance to ampicillin, carbenicillin, and related antibiotics
   5929..6033    -  promoter       AmpR promoter: bla
>Addgene plasmid #238911 | EGFP-fLIN28A | addgene full sequence | sequence record 478593 | Addgene NGS Result
GACGGATCGGGAGATCTCCCGATCCCCTATGGTGCACTCTCAGTACAATCTGCTCTGATGCCGCATAGTT
AAGCCAGTATCTGCTCCCTGCTTGTGTGTTGGAGGTCGCTGAGTAGTGCGCGAGCAAAATTTAAGCTACA
ACAAGGCAAGGCTTGACCGACAATTGCATGAAGAATCTGCTTAGGGTTAGGCGTTTTGCGCTGCTTCGCG
ATGTACGGGCCAGATATACGCGTTGGTAGGCGTGTACGGTGGGAGGCCTATATAAGCAGAGCTCGTTTAG
TGAACCGTCAGATCGCGCCGACATCACCATGGTGAGCAAGGGCGAGGAGCTGTTCACCGGGGTGGTGCCC
ATCCTGGTCGAGCTGGACGGCGACGTAAACGGCCACAAGTTCAGCGTGTCCGGCGAGGGCGAGGGCGATG
CCACCTACGGCAAGCTGACCCTGAAGTTCATCTGCACCACCGGCAAGCTGCCCGTGCCCTGGCCCACCCT
CGTGACCACCCTGACCTACGGCGTGCAGTGCTTCAGCCGCTACCCCGACCACATGAAGCAGCACGACTTC
TTCAAGTCCGCCATGCCCGAAGGCTACGTCCAGGAGCGCACCATCTTCTTCAAGGACGACGGCAACTACA
AGACCCGCGCCGAGGTGAAGTTCGAGGGCGACACCCTGGTGAACCGCATCGAGCTGAAGGGCATCGACTT
CAAGGAGGACGGCAACATCCTGGGGCACAAGCTGGAGTACAACTACAACAGCCACAACGTCTATATCATG
GCCGACAAGCAGAAGAACGGCATCAAGGTGAACTTCAAGATCCGCCACAACATCGAGGACGGCAGCGTGC
AGCTCGCCGACCACTACCAGCAGAACACCCCCATCGGCGACGGCCCCGTGCTGCTGCCCGACAACCACTA
CCTGAGCACCCAGTCCGCCCTGAGCAAAGACCCCAACGAGAAGCGCGATCACATGGTCCTGCTGGAGTTC
GTGACCGCCGCCGGGATCACTCTCGGCATGGACGAGCTGTACAAGGGAGGCGGAGGCTCCGGAGGCGGAG
GCTCCCTGCCCCCCCTGGAGCGCCTGACCCTGGGAGGCTCCCTGCCCCCCCTGGAGCGCCTGACCCTGGG
TTCCGGTGGATCCGGTTCCGGAGACAGGTGCTACAACTGTGGAGGTCTAGATCATCATGCCAAGGAATGC
AAGCTGCCACCCCAGCCCAAGAAGTGCCACTTCTGCCAGAGCATCAGCCATATGGTAGCCTCATGTCCGC
TGAAGGCCCAGGGAGGCGGAGGCTCCGGAGGCGGAGGCTCCCCTCAGCTGCTGCACGGTGCGGGCATCTG
TAAGTGGTTCAACGTGCGCATGGGGTTCGGCTTCCTGTCCATGACCGCCCGCGCCGGGGTCGCGCTCGAC
CCCCCAGTGGATGTCTTTGTGCACCAGAGTAAGCTGCACATGGAAGGGTTCCGGAGCTTGAAGGAGGGTG
AGGCAGTGGAGTTCACCTTTAAGAAGTCAGCCAAGGGTCTGGAATCCATCCGTGTCACCGGACCTGGTGG
AGTATTCTGTATTGGGAGTGAGGGTTCCCGTCGCCGCCGTCGTCGCCGCGGTTAAGAATTCTCTAGAGGG
CCCTATTCTATAGTGTCACCTAAATGCTAGAGCTCGCTGATCAGCCTCGACTGTGCCTTCTAGTTGCCAG
CCATCTGTTGTTTGCCCCTCCCCCGTGCCTTCCTTGACCCTGGAAGGTGCCACTCCCACTGTCCTTTCCT
AATAAAATGAGGAAATTGCATCGCATTGTCTGAGTAGGTGTCATTCTATTCTGGGGGGTGGGGTGGGGCA
GGACAGCAAGGGGGAGGATTGGGAAGACAATAGCAGGCATGCTGGGGATGCGGTGGGCTCTATGGCTTCT
GAGGCGGAAAGAACCAGCTGGGGCTCTAGGGGGTATCCCC
[124 nt withheld, positions 1931-2054]
C
[91 nt withheld, positions 2056-2146]
A
[49 nt withheld, positions 2148-2196]
CCTTTGACGTTGGAGTCCACGTTCTTT
[37 nt withheld, positions 2224-2260]
ACCCTATCTCGGTCTATTCTTTTGATTTATAAGGGATTTTGCCGATTTCGGCCTATTGGTTAAAAAATGA
GCTGATTTAACAAAAATTTAACGCGAATTAATTCTGTGGAATGTGTGTCAGTTAGGGTGTGGAAAGTCCC
CAGGCTCCCCAGCAGGCAGAAGTATGCAAAGCATGCATCTCAATTAGTCAGCAACCAGGTGTGGAAAGTC
CCCAGGCTCCCCAGCAGGCAGAAGTATGCAAAGCATGCATCTCAATTAGTCAGCAACCATAGTCCCGCCC
CTAACTCCGCCCATCCCGCCCCTAACTCCGCCCAGTTCCGCCCATTCTCCGCCCCATGGCTGACTAATTT
TTTTTATTTATGCAGAGGCCGAGGCCGCCTCTGCCTCTGAGCTATTCCAGAAGTAGTGAGGAGGCTTTTT
TGGAGGCCTAGGCTTTTGCAAAAAGCTCCCGGGAGCTTGTATATCCATTTTCGGATCTGATCAAGAGACA
GGATGAGGATCGTTTCGCATGATTGAACAAGATGGATTGCACGCAGGTTCTCCGGCCGCTTGGGTGGAGA
GGCTATTCGGCTATGACTGGGCACAACAGACAATCGGCTGCTCTGATGCCGCCGTGTTCCGGCTGTCAGC
GCAGGGGCGCCCGGTTCTTTTTGTCAAGACCGACCTGTCCGGTGCCCTGAATGAACTGCAGGACGAGGCA
GCGCGGCTATCGTGGCTGGCCACGACGGGCGTTCCTTGCGCAGCTGTGCTCGACGTTGTCACTGAAGCGG
GAAGGGACTGGCTGCTATTGGGCGAAGTGCCGGGGCAGGATCTCCTGTCATCTCACCTTGCTCCTGCCGA
GAAAGTATCCATCATGGCTGATGCAATGCGGCGGCTGCATACGCTTGATCCGGCTACCTGCCCATTCGAC
CACCAAGCGAAACATCGCATCGAGCGAGCACGTACTCGGATGGAAGCCGGTCTTGTCGATCAGGATGATC
TGGACGAAGAGCATCAGGGGCTCGCGCCAGCCGAACTGTTCGCCAGGCTCAAGGCGCGCATGCCCGACGG
CGAGGATCTCGTCGTGACCCATGGCGATGCCTGCTTGCCGAATATCATGGTGGAAAATGGCCGCTTTTCT
GGATTCATCGACTGTGGCCGGCTGGGTGTGGCGGACCGCTATCAGGACATAGCGTTGGCTACCCGTGATA
TTGCTGAAGAGCTTGGCGGCGAATGGGCTGACCGCTTCCTCGTGCTTTACGGTATCGCCGCTCCCGATTC
GCAGCGCATCGCCTTCTATCGCCTTCTTGACGAGTTCTTCTGAGCGGGACTCTGGGGTTCGAAATGACCG
ACCAAGCGACGCCCAACCTGCCATCACGAGATTTCGATTCCACCGCCGCCTTCTATGAAAGGTTGGGCTT
CGGAATCGTTTTCCGGGACGCCGGCTGGATGATCCTCCAGCGCGGGGATCTCATGCTGGAGTTCTTCGCC
CACCCCAACTTGTTTATTGCAGCTTATAATGGTTACAAATAAAGCAATAGCATCACAAATTTCACAAATA
AAGCATTTTTTTCACTGCATTCTAGTTGTGGTTTGTCCAAACTCATCAATGTATCTTATCATGTCTGTAT
ACCGTCGACCTCTAGCTAGAGCTTGGCGTAATCATGGTCATAGCTGTTTCCTGTGTGAAATTGTTATCCG
CTCACAATTCCACACAACATACGAGCCGGAAGCATAAAGTGTAAAGCCTGGGGTGCCTAATGAGTGAGCT
AACTCACATTAATTGCGTTGCGCTCACTGCCCGCTTTCCAGTCGGGAAACCTGTCGTGCCAGCTGCATTA
ATGAATCGGCCAACGCGCGGGGAGAGGCGGTTTGCGTATTGGGCGCTCTTCCGCTTCCTCGCTCACTGAC
TCGCTGCGCTCGGTCGTTCGGCTGCGGCGAGCGGTATCAGCTCACTCAAAGGCGGTAATACGGTTATCCA
CAGAATCAGGGGATAACGCAGGAAAGAACATGTGAGCAAAAGGCCAGCAAAAGGCCAGGAACCGTAAAAA
GGCCGCGTTGCTGGCGTTTTTCCATAGGCTCCGCCCCCCTGACGAGCATCACAAAAATCGACGCTCAAGT
CAGAGGTGGCGAAACCCGACAGGACTATAAAGATACCAGGCGTTTCCCCCTGGAAGCTCCCTCGTGCGCT
CTCCTGTTCCGACCCTGCCGCTTACCGGATACCTGTCCGCCTTTCTCCCTTCGGGAAGCGTGGCGCTTTC
TCATAGCTCACGCTGTAGGTATCTCAGTTCGGTGTAGGTCGTTCGCTCCAAGCTGGGCTGTGTGCACGAA
CCCCCCGTTCAGCCCGACCGCTGCGCCTTATCCGGTAACTATCGTCTTGAGTCCAACCCGGTAAGACACG
ACTTATCGCCACTGGCAGCAGCCACTGGTAACAGGATTAGCAGAGCGAGGTATGTAGGCGGTGCTACAGA
GTTCTTGAAGTGGTGGCCTAACTACGGCTACACTAGAAGAACAGTATTTGGTATCTGCGCTCTGCTGAAG
CCAGTTACCTTCGGAAAAAGAGTTGGTAGCTCTTGATCCGGCAAACAAACCACCGCTGGTAGCGGTGGTT
TTTTTGTTTGCAAGCAGCAGATTACGCGCAGAAAAAAAGGATCTCAAGAAGATCCTTTGATCTTTTCTAC
GGGGTCTGACGCTCAGTGGAACGAAAACTCACGTTAAGGGATTTTGGTCATGAGATTATCAAAAAGGATC
TTCACCTAGATCCTTTTAAATTAAAAATGAAGTTTTAAATCAATCTAAAGTATATATGAGTAAACTTGGT
CTGACAGTTACCAATGCTTAATCAGTGAGGCACCTATCTCAGCGATCTGTCTATTTCGTTCATCCATAGT
TGCCTGACTCCCCGTCGTGTAGATAACTACGATACGGGAGGGCTTACCATCTGGCCCCAGTGCTGCAATG
ATACCGCGAGACCCACGCTCACCGGCTCCAGATTTATCAGCAATAAACCAGCCAGCCGGAAGGGCCGAGC
GCAGAAGTGGTCCTGCAACTTTATCCGCCTCCATCCAGTCTATTAATTGTTGCCGGGAAGCTAGAGTAAG
TAGTTCGCCAGTTAATAGTTTGCGCAACGTTGTTGCCATTGCTACAGGCATCGTGGTGTCACGCTCGTCG
TTTGGTATGGCTTCATTCAGCTCCGGTTCCCAACGATCAAGGCGAGTTACATGATCCCCCATGTTGTGCA
AAAAAGCGGTTAGCTCCTTCGGTCCTCCGATCGTTGTCAGAAGTAAGTTGGCCGCAGTGTTATCACTCAT
GGTTATGGCAGCACTGCATAATTCTCTTACTGTCATGCCATCCGTAAGATGCTTTTCTGTGACTGGTGAG
TACTCAACCAAGTCATTCTGAGAATAGTGTATGCGGCGACCGAGTTGCTCTTGCCCGGCGTCAATACGGG
ATAATACCGCGCCACATAGCAGAACTTTAAAAGTGCTCATCATTGGAAAACGTTCTTCGGGGCGAAAACT
CTCAAGGATCTTACCGCTGTTGAGATCCAGTTCGATGTAACCCACTCGTGCACCCAACTGATCTTCAGCA
TCTTTTACTTTCACCAGCGTTTCTGGGTGAGCAAAAACAGGAAGGCAAAATGCCGCAAAAAAGGGAATAA
GGGCGACACGGAAATGTTGAATACTCATACTCTTCCTTTTTCAATATTATTGAAGCATTTATCAGGGTTA
TTGTCTCATGAGCGGATACATATTTGAATGTATTTAGAAAAATAAACAAATAGGGGTTCCGCGCACATTT
CCCCGAAAAGTGCCACCTGACGTC
