>Addgene plasmid #238911 | EGFP-fLIN28A | depositor partial sequence | sequence record 469086 | EGFP
ATGGTGAGCAAGGGCGAGGAGCTGTTCACCGGGGTGGTGCCCATCCTGGTCGAGCTGGACGGCGACGTAA
ACGGCCACAAGTTCAGCGTGTCCGGCGAGGGCGAGGGCGATGCCACCTACGGCAAGCTGACCCTGAAGTT
CATCTGCACCACCGGCAAGCTGCCCGTGCCCTGGCCCACCCTCGTGACCACCCTGACCTACGGCGTGCAG
TGCTTCAGCCGCTACCCCGACCACATGAAGCAGCACGACTTCTTCAAGTCCGCCATGCCCGAAGGCTACG
TCCAGGAGCGCACCATCTTCTTCAAGGACGACGGCAACTACAAGACCCGCGCCGAGGTGAAGTTCGAGGG
CGACACCCTGGTGAACCGCATCGAGCTGAAGGGCATCGACTTCAAGGAGGACGGCAACATCCTGGGGCAC
AAGCTGGAGTACAACTACAACAGCCACAACGTCTATATCATGGCCGACAAGCAGAAGAACGGCATCAAGG
TGAACTTCAAGATCCGCCACAACATCGAGGACGGCAGCGTGCAGCTCGCCGACCACTACCAGCAGAACAC
CCCCATCGGCGACGGCCCCGTGCTGCTGCCCGACAACCACTACCTGAGCACCCAGTCCGCCCTGAGCAAA
GACCCCAACGAGAAGCGCGATCACATGGTCCTGCTGGAGTTCGTGACCGCCGCCGGGATCACTCTCGGCA
TGGACGAGCTGTACAAG
