>Addgene plasmid #238911 | EGFP-fLIN28A | depositor partial sequence | sequence record 469087 | fLIN28A
GACAGGTGCTACAACTGTGGAGGTCTAGATCATCATGCCAAGGAATGCAAGCTGCCACCCCAGCCCAAGA
AGTGCCACTTCTGCCAGAGCATCAGCCATATGGTAGCCTCATGTCCGCTGAAGGCCCAGGGAGGCGGAGG
CTCCGGAGGCGGAGGCTCCCCTCAGCTGCTGCACGGTGCGGGCATCTGTAAGTGGTTCAACGTGCGCATG
GGGTTCGGCTTCCTGTCCATGACCGCCCGCGCCGGGGTCGCGCTCGACCCCCCAGTGGATGTCTTTGTGC
ACCAGAGTAAGCTGCACATGGAAGGGTTCCGGAGCTTGAAGGAGGGTGAGGCAGTGGAGTTCACCTTTAA
GAAGTCAGCCAAGGGTCTGGAATCCATCCGTGTCACCGGACCTGGTGGAGTATTCTGTATTGGGAGTGAG
GGTTCCCGTCGCCGCCGTCGTCGCCGCGGT
